Addgene plasmid #17783: CJ57 (cg6551 utr)
Depositing lab: David Bartel. Depositing organization: Whitehead Institute for Biomedical Research. Publication: Intronic microRNA precursors that bypass Drosha processing. Ruby JG, Jan CH, Bartel DP. Nature. 2007 Jul 5. 448(7149):83-6. 10.1038/nature05983 PubMed 17589500.
Backbone
  Vector backbone: pMT-puro with renilla luciferase
  Backbone manufacturer: pMT-puro from David Sabatini Lab
  Vector type: Insect Expression, Luciferase ; Drosophila metallothionein gene promoter drives expression
  Selectable markers: Puromycin
Growth in bacteria
  Bacterial resistance: Ampicillin, 100 μg/mL
  Growth temperature: 37°C
  Growth strain: DH5alpha
  Copy number: Unknown
Gene/Insert
  Gene/Insert name: cg6551 utr fragment
  Species: D. melanogaster (fly)
  Insert size (bp): 466
  GenBank ID: CG6551
  Tag / fusion protein: renilla luciferase (N terminal on backbone)
  Cloning method: Restriction Enzyme; 5′ cloning site SpeI (unknown if destroyed); 3′ cloning site NotI (unknown if destroyed)
  Sequencing primers: 5′ MT forward
Terms and licenses: Academic/Nonprofit Terms; Industry Terms: Not Available to Industry
How to cite: CJ57 (cg6551 utr) was a gift from David Bartel (Addgene plasmid # 17783 ; http://n2t.net/addgene:17783 ; RRID:Addgene_17783)
