[The description below was written by a language model from this plasmid's Addgene catalogue record.]
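Description:
CJ57 (cg6551 utr) is an insect-cell luciferase reporter plasmid built on a pMT-puro backbone that already carries a Renilla luciferase coding sequence. Expression is driven by the Drosophila metallothionein gene promoter, a metal-inducible promoter commonly used in cultured fly cells such as S2 cells, so reporter transcription can be switched on by adding metal ions to the medium. The plasmid is propagated in E. coli under ampicillin selection, and the backbone provides puromycin resistance for selecting transfected insect cells. The record does not state the bacterial origin of replication or the copy number, and no feature table is available to confirm the remaining backbone elements.

The insert is a 466 bp fragment of the untranslated region of the Drosophila melanogaster gene CG6551, cloned between SpeI and NotI sites. Renilla luciferase is listed as lying N-terminal (upstream) on the backbone, so the fragment sits downstream of the reporter open reading frame and becomes part of the reporter transcript's UTR rather than being translated. In this arrangement, any regulatory sequences within the fragment, such as microRNA target sites, influence the stability or translation of the luciferase mRNA and are read out as changes in Renilla activity.

The associated publication concerns intronic microRNA precursors that bypass Drosha processing, which suggests that the construct served as a target reporter to test whether small RNAs of that class can repress a natural fly UTR. However, the record does not name the specific microRNA or the sites involved. Such Renilla reporters are typically normalised against a co-transfected control luciferase.
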