>Addgene plasmid #17783 | CJ57 (cg6551 utr) | addgene partial sequence | sequence record 23715 | 17783 with Rluc-F
CAGAGTTTCCTAATCTGAATTTGTCAAGTAAAAGGTCTTCATTTTTCGCAAGAAGATGCACCTGATGAAA
TGGGAAAATATATCAAATCGTTCGTTGAGCGAGTTCTCAAAAATGAACAATAATTCTAGGAGCTCCGTAC
ATCTCGTTTAGCTTGGACACATCCTTGTCGGAGAGGCCGCGTCTCTGGCCCAGCGAGGCGTACGGATCCT
GGAAGCAAAGGACAGGAGTCAGAGAGTGTAGACGATGCAAGCTCCCCCAAGTCATTACAAACATCTCATC
GCTTCAACTAAAACTGCTAAGGTGTAGTCAACCATTCAGCTAAAGAATTCTCATTTGATATAGTTCCAAC
TGGACAAGGAAGCAAAATGCTTCGTCTATTCCTAGCATAGTTGCACGTCATTGGACCATGTGTTAATATA
GGAATTCCTAATCTGAATATGATCAAATCACTATCACTATCGAATTTAAATATTTTATGAGCCACGGTTT
TTGGCATTCCTAATGGAATCTAAGTTAATTGATAGGTGTTTTTGAATGCACATATTCAAGTGTGGTTTGT
GCAAAATAGATTGATAGCATTATAGTTTGTATATCGAAATATAACATTTAGGTGTAGTAATTGTTAAGAT
AAGCGAATTTACTGTATGTCCATACAATAGTCCATTAATTCGCAGTATTACTATTGAATGTTAAACTGAA
CTCCTTTACAGTGTAAGCGATTTAAAATAATACTCAATTACATGAATAACTGGTAACCATTTGGGTTGGC
GCGGCCGCTCGAGTCTAGAGGGCCCTTCGAAGGTAAGCCTATCCCTAACCCTCTCCTCGGTCTCGATTCT
ACGCGTACCGGTCATCATCACCATCACCATTGAGTTTAAACCCGCTGATCAGCCTCGACTGTGCCTTCTA
AGATCCAGACATGATAAGATACATTGATGAGTTT
